Addgene plasmid #217743: HA-MBP-TEVpCS-ADGRV1 CTFdeltaTA-FLAG
Purpose: Mammalian expression of Adhesion G Protein-Coupled Receptor transmembrane domains
Depositing lab: Stephen Blacklow. Depositing organization: Harvard Medical School. Publication: Heterogeneity of tethered agonist signaling in adhesion G protein-coupled receptors. Dates AN, Jones DTD, Smith JS, Skiba MA, Rich MF, Burruss MM, Kruse AC, Blacklow SC. Cell Chem Biol. 2024 Aug 15;31(8):1542-1553.e4. doi: 10.1016/j.chembiol.2024.03.004. Epub 2024 Apr 11. PubMed 38608683.
Backbone
  Vector backbone: pFuse-hIgG1-Fc2
  Backbone manufacturer: Invitrogen
  Vector type: Mammalian Expression
Growth in bacteria
  Bacterial resistance: Bleocin (Zeocin), 50 μg/mL
  Growth temperature: 37°C
  Growth strain: DH5alpha
  Copy number: High Copy
Gene/Insert
  Gene/Insert name: ADGRV1 (alt names: VLGR; GPR98)
  Species: H. sapiens (human)
  Mutation: Deletion of residues 1-5896
  Entrez Gene: ADGRV1 (a.k.a. FEB4, GPR98, MASS1, USH2B, USH2C, VLGR1, VLGR1b)
  Tag / fusion protein: HA (N terminal on insert); FLAG (C terminal on insert)
  Cloning method: Gibson Cloning
Terms and licenses: Academic/Nonprofit Terms; Industry Terms: Not Available to Industry
Depositor comments: Please visit https://www.biorxiv.org/content/10.1101/2022.07.14.500097v2 for bioRxiv preprint.
How to cite: HA-MBP-TEVpCS-ADGRV1 CTFdeltaTA-FLAG was a gift from Stephen Blacklow (Addgene plasmid # 217743 ; http://n2t.net/addgene:217743 ; RRID:Addgene_217743)
