[The description below was written by a language model from this plasmid's Addgene catalogue record and pLannotate feature annotations shown in this document.]
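Description:
HA-MBP-TEVpCS-ADGRV1 CTFdeltaTA-FLAG is a 6,591 nt mammalian expression plasmid built by Gibson cloning in the pFuse-hIgG1-Fc2 backbone. It replicates in E. coli at high copy from a ColE1/pUC-type origin. Selection uses the Sh ble gene (Zeocin/bleomycin resistance), which sits downstream of a CMV enhancer/promoter and a bacterial EM7 promoter and is followed by a β-globin polyadenylation signal. This arrangement allows the marker to be expressed in both bacteria and mammalian cells.

The payload is driven by the backbone's composite promoter, an EF-1α core promoter joined to a truncated HTLV-1 5' LTR segment. The open reading frame begins with the human IL-2 signal sequence, which directs the protein into the secretory pathway. An HA epitope and an E. coli maltose-binding protein (MBP) module follow. According to the construct name, a TEV protease cleavage site then links MBP to the receptor, although this site is not annotated separately.

The receptor portion is a fragment of human ADGRV1 (also called VLGR1 or GPR98) lacking residues 1-5896. The "CTFdeltaTA" in the name indicates the C-terminal fragment with its tethered agonist removed, leaving essentially the transmembrane domain, and the catalogue entry lists a C-terminal FLAG tag. A leftover IGHG1 (human IgG1 Fc) fragment from the backbone lies downstream of the insert. The record does not say whether it is translated, though the C-terminal FLAG designation suggests the reading frame ends before it.

The stated purpose is mammalian expression of adhesion GPCR transmembrane domains. The design fits studies of tethered agonist signalling, where a version without the agonist serves as a comparison and the extracellular HA tag allows surface expression to be monitored.
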