Features (pLannotate 1.2.2; 17 found; start..end, strand, type, name):
    577..1809    -  CDS            ADGRV1 (fragment): AGRV1_HUMAN - Also known as GPR98, KIAA0686, KIAA1943, MASS1, VLGR1 From Homo sapiens (Human).
   1825..2925    -  CDS            malE (fragment): MALE_ECO57 - Experimental evidence at protein level: Swiss-Prot protein existence level 1. Part of the ABC transporter complex MalEFGK involved in maltose/maltodextrin import. Binds maltose and higher maltodextrins. From Escherichia coli O157:H7.
   2929..2955    -  CDS            3xHA (fragment): three tandem HA epitope tags
   2956..3015    -  sig_peptide    IL-2 signal sequence: human interleukin-2 signal sequence
   3065..3333    -  LTR            5' LTR (truncated): truncated 5' long terminal repeat (LTR) from human T-cell leukemia virus (HTLV) type 1
   3346..3557    -  promoter       EF-1α core promoter: core promoter for human elongation factor EF-1α
   3594..3685    -  misc_feature   pause site: RNA polymerase II transcriptional pause signal from the human α2 globin gene
   3696..3744    -  polyA_signal   poly(A) signal: synthetic polyadenylation signal
   3852..4440    +  rep_origin     ori: high-copy-number ColE1/pMB1/pBR322/pUC origin of replication
   4520..4823    +  enhancer       CMV enhancer: human cytomegalovirus immediate early enhancer
   4825..4924    +  promoter       CMV promoter (fragment): human cytomegalovirus (CMV) immediate early promoter
   5311..5354    +  promoter       EM7 promoter (fragment): synthetic bacterial promoter&nbsp
   5416..5787    +  CDS            ble: BLE_STRHI - Experimental evidence at protein level: Swiss-Prot protein existence level 1. Binding protein with a strong affinity to the bleomycin family of antibiotics. From Streptoalloteichus hindustanus.
   5804..6198    +  polyA_signal   β-globin poly(A): human β-globin polyadenylation signal
   6208..6279    +  CDS            large T antigen (fragment): large T antigen from SV40 (simian virus 40)
   6302..6423    +  polyA_signal   SV40 poly(A) signal: SV40 polyadenylation signal
   6448..537     -  CDS            IGHG1 (fragment) (across the origin): IGHG1_HUMAN - Experimental evidence at protein level: Swiss-Prot protein existence level 1. Constant region of immunoglobulin heavy chains. Immunoglobulins, also known as antibodies, are membrane-bound or secreted glycoproteins produced by B lymphocytes. In the recognition phase of humoral immunity, the membrane-bound immunoglobulins serve as receptors which, upon binding of a specific antigen, trigger the clonal expansion and differentiation of B lymphocytes into immunoglobulins- secreting plasma cells. Secreted immunoglobulins mediate the effector phase of humoral immunity, which results in
>Addgene plasmid #217743 | HA-MBP-TEVpCS-ADGRV1 CTFdeltaTA-FLAG | addgene full sequence | sequence record 430305 | Addgene NGS Result
GTCCAGCACGGGAGGCGTGGTCTTGTAGTTGTTCTCCGGCTGCCCATTGCTCTCCCACTCCACGGCGATG
TCGCTGGGATAGAAGCCTTTGACCAGGCAGGTCAGGCTGACCTGGTTCTTGGTCATCTCCTCCCGGGATG
GGGGCAGGGTGTACACCTGTGGTTCTCGGGGCTGCCCTTTGGCTTTGGAGATGGTTTTCTCGATGGGGGC
TGGGAGGGCTTTGTTGGAGACCTTGCACTTGTACTCCTTGCCATTCAGCCAGTCCTGGTGCAGGACGGTG
AGGACGCTGACCACACGGTACGTGCTGTTGTACTGCTCCTCCCGCGGCTTTGTCTTGGCATTATGCACCT
CCACGCCGTCCACGTACCAGTTGAACTTGACCTCAGGGTCTTCGTGGCTCACGTCCACCACCACGCATGT
GACCTCAGGGGTCCGGGAGATCATGAGGGTGTCCTTGGGTTTTGGGGGGAAGAGGAAGACTGACGGTCCC
CCCAGGAGTTCAGGTGCTGGGCACGGTGGGCATGTGTGAGTTTTGTCAGATCTTCACTTGTCGTCATCGT
CTTTGTAGTCAGAACCCAGATGGGTGTCGGCAATTGGAATTCTCCGCAGCTCCACAATCTGAGAGTCGGT
CAGGGTGCCACCCTCCTGGCTTCCTTGACCTGATTCATTGTCAGAGACGGAGAGTCCGGCGCCTGTCTTC
AGCGCGAAGATCAAGTCATCGAACTCCTGAGACTCTTCATCCGCGATCAGGCTCCCTTGGCCATAGCCTC
CAGAACTAGGGAAAGTAGCTCCGTTCTGGGGTGAGGGCTTCAGATCAGGGGAAGCCTGGCTGCCCTGTTG
AAAGGAAGCCCGCTCCCAATCCGGGGGTACCTCTTCCATGGCACCGATCAGATTTTGTGTAGACTTGGAG
ATTTCGCCTCCGGCCGGTGGCATCCCGCTGCCCGGAGTGAAAAAGGCTGTGGAGGGACCAGGATGACCAT
TCATCTCCACGGTATAGCTGGCCTTCATCGGGCAACACATCTGGTTATGCAGGATAAAATAGACCATGAA
CACGTACAAGCCCTGCAAGCTGTTAAAAATGACGAACAGCACCAGCATCCAAAAGTGACGATACGCCATA
TGCAGGCCACCCCAAAGCCAGGTCACGCTAATCAATGCGAACAAGTACAAGATCAGGGGGATTTCCGCGG
CATTTGTACGTCCGCGGAAGACATCGTCGTATGCCTTCCACTGGGGTTTAACCTGATAGGCATGGATAAA
TACGACGAAGACTACGACGAGACAAGTCAGTGGCACCAGCGCAGCGGTGAAGAGGGCAGCGTAAACGTTA
GGGATAAAGCAGAGATCGCCGTGAATCAGGCCATAGATCTGGGACATGGATTGGTGGTAGATGCCCTTCA
GGATCACGATCAGAAGGATCACGACGAACGCCGGCAGGCCCCAAGACAGGAGGAAAAACAGCAAATACCT
CCGCTCGGTGTGCTCGTCATTCATGACCAAGACGTACCAGAAGTTCACACTCTGGATCAGCATCCAGGAG
AACTGGCACAGGTAGAGGTAGTGGGTGACGGCAGCCATAGCGGAACAGGATTCCTCAGCCAGCTGGGGTG
AGGCATAAGCGCTGGCGAGGAACAGAATCTGGGTGCCCAGGCTGGCAGCCATCATGTGGGTCAGCAACTT
AGCGGCAAACATGCTGTATCTCGCACAGAAGATGTGGGACAGCACTGCCAGGCAGAGACCGCTGATACAG
ATGAATCCGCTTGTGAAAAAGGCTTCATTGTAGCTAGAGAGATTGTCAGTACGTTGGAAGTAAAGGTTCT
CGTTGGTCTGCGCATCTTTCAGCGCTTCATCCACGGTCTGGCGGCCGCTCGCCGCGTTAATCACCGCGGT
GCGCACCGCATACCAAAACGCGCTCATCTGCGGAATGTTCGGCATAATTTCGCCTTTCTGCGCGTTTTCC
ATGGTCGCCGCAATGCGCGGATCTTTCGCCAGTTCTTCTTCATAGCTTTTCAGCGCCACCGCGCCCAGCG
GTTTATCTTTGTTCACCGCTTCCAGGCCTTCATCGGTCAGCAGATAGTTTTCCAGAAATTCTTTCGCCAG
TTCTTTGTTCGGGCTCGCCGCGTTAATGCCCGCGCTCAGCACGCCCACAAACGGTTTGCTCGGCTGGCCT
TTAAAGGTCGGCAGCACGGTCACGCCATAGTTCACTTTGCTGGTATCAATGTTGCTCCACGCCCACGGGC
CGTTAATGGTCATCGCGGTTTCGCCTTTGTTAAACGCCGCTTCCGCAATGCTATAATCGGTATCCGCGTT
CATATGTTTGTTTTTAATCAGATCCACCAGAAAGGTCAGGCCCGCTTTCGCGCCCGCGTTATCCACGCCC
ACATCTTTAATATCATATTTGCCGTTTTCATATTTAAACGCATAGCCGCCATCCGCCGCAATCAGCGGCC
AGGTAAAATACGGTTCCTGCAGGTTAAACATCAGCGCGCTTTTGCCTTTCGCTTTCAGTTCTTTATCCAG
CGCCGGAATTTCTTCCCAGGTTTTCGGCGGGTTCGGCAGCAGATCTTTGTTATAAATCAGGCTCAGCGCT
TCCACCGCAATCGGATACGCAATCAGTTTGCCGTTATAGCGCACCGCATCCCAGGTAAACGGATACAGTT
TATCCTGAAACGCTTTATCCGGGGTAATTTCCGCCAGCAGGCCGCTCTGCGCATAGCCGCCAAAGCGATC
ATGCGCCCAAAAAATAATATCCGGGCCATCGCCGGTCGCCGCCACCTGCGGAAATTTTTCTTCCAGTTTA
TCCGGATGTTCCACGGTCACTTTAATGCCGGTATCTTTTTCAAATTTTTTGCCCACTTCCGCCAGGCCGT
TATAGCCTTTATCGCCGTTAATCCAAATCACCAGTTTGCCTTCTTCAATTTTGGATCCAGCGTAATCTGG
AACATCGTATGGGTACGAATTCGTGACAAGTGCAAGACTTAGTGCAATGCAAGACAGGAGTTGCATCCTG
TACATGGTGGCCCTCCTTCGCCGGTGATCTCAGGTAGGCGCCGGTCACAGCTTGGATCTGTAACGGCGCA
GAACAGAAAACGAAACAAAGACGTAGAGTTGAGCAAGCAGGGTCAGGCAAAGCGTGGAGAGCCGGCTGAG
TCTAGGTAGGCTCCAAGGGAGCGCCGGACAAAGGCCCGGTCTCGACCTGAGCTTTAAACTTACCTAGACG
GCGGACGCAGTTCAGGAGGCACCACAGGCGGGAGGCGGCAGAACGCGACTCAACCGGCGTGGATGGCGGC
CTCAGGTAGGGCGGCGGGCGCGTGAAGGAGAGATGCGAGCCCCTCGAAGCTTCAGCTGTGTTCTGGCGGC
AAACCCGTTGCGAAAAAGAACGTTCACGGCGACTACTGCACTTATATACGGTTCTCCCCCACCCTCGGGA
AAAAGGCGGAGCCAGTACACGACATCACTTTCCCAGTTTACCCCGCGCCACCTTCTCTAGGCACCCGTTC
AATTGCCGACCCCTCCCCCCAACTTCTCGGGGACTGTGGGCGATGTGCGCTCTGCCCACTGACGGGCACC
GGAGCGATCGCAGATCCTTCGATAGAGAAATGTTCTGGCACCTGCACTTGCACTGGGGACAGCCTATTTT
GCTAGTTTGTTTTGTTTCGTTTTGTTTTGATGGAGAGCGTATGTTAGTTACGATTCACACAAAAAACCAA
CACACAGATGTAATGAAAATAAAGATATTTTATTGCGGCCGCTGATTTAAATGTTAATTAACTAGCCATG
ACCAAAATCCCTTAACGTGAGTTTTCGTTCCACTGAGCGTCAGACCCCGTAGAAAAGATCAAAGGATCTT
CTTGAGATCCTTTTTTTCTGCGCGTAATCTGCTGCTTGCAAACAAAAAAACCACCGCTACCAGCGGTGGT
TTGTTTGCCGGATCAAGAGCTACCAACTCTTTTTCCGAAGGTAACTGGCTTCAGCAGAGCGCAGATACCA
AATACTGTTCTTCTAGTGTAGCCGTAGTTAGGCCACCACTTCAAGAACTCTGTAGCACCGCCTACATACC
TCGCTCTGCTAATCCTGTTACCAGTGGCTGCTGCCAGTGGCGATAAGTCGTGTCTTACCGGGTTGGACTC
AAGACGATAGTTACCGGATAAGGCGCAGCGGTCGGGCTGAACGGGGGGTTCGTGCACACAGCCCAGCTTG
GAGCGAACGACCTACACCGAACTGAGATACCTACAGCGTGAGCTATGAGAAAGCGCCACGCTTCCCGAAG
GGAGAAAGGCGGACAGGTATCCGGTAAGCGGCAGGGTCGGAACAGGAGAGCGCACGAGGGAGCTTCCAGG
GGGAAACGCCTGGTATCTTTATAGTCCTGTCGGGTTTCGCCACCTCTGACTTGAGCGTCGATTTTTGTGA
TGCTCGTCAGGGGGGCGGAGCCTATGGAAAAACGCCAGCAACGCGGCCTTTTTACGGTTCCTGGCCTTTT
GCTGGCCTTTTGCTCACATGTTCTTAATTAACCTGCAGGCGTTACATAACTTACGGTAAATGGCCCGCCT
GGCTGACCGCCCAACGACCCCCGCCCATTGACGTCAATAATGACGTATGTTCCCATAGTAACGCCAATAG
GGACTTTCCATTGACGTCAATGGGTGGAGTATTTACGGTAAACTGCCCACTTGGCAGTACATCAAGTGTA
TCATATGCCAAGTACGCCCCCTATTGACGTCAATGACGGTAAATGGCCCGCCTGGCATTATGCCCAGTAC
ATGACCTTATGGGACTTTCCTACTTGGCAGTACATCTACGTATTAGTCATCGCTATTACCATGATGATGC
GGTTTTGGCAGTACATCAATGGGCGTGGATAGCGGTTTGACTCACGGGGATTTCCAAGTCTCCACCCCAT
TGACGTCAATGGGAGTTTGTTTTGACTAGTCAGGGCCCCAACCCCCCCAAGCCCCCATTTCACAACACGC
TGGCGCTACAGGCGCGTGACTTCCCCTTGCTTTGGGGCGGGGGGCTGAGACTCCTATGTGCTCCGGATTG
GTCAGGCACGGCCTTCGGCCCCGCCTCCTGCCACCGCAGATTGGCCGCTAGGCCTCCCCGAGCGCCCTGC
CTCCGAGGGCCGGCGCACCATAAAAGAAGCCGCCCTAGCCACGTCCCCTCGCAGTTCGGCGGTCCCGCGG
GTCTGTCTCAAGCTTCTGCCTTCTCCCTCCTGTGAGTTTGGTAAGTCACTGACTGTCTATGCCTGGGAAA
GGGTGGGCAGGAGATGGGGCAGTGCAGGAAAAGTGGCACTATGAACCCTGCAGCCCTAGTTTGACAATTA
ATCATTGGCATAGTATATCTGCATAGTATAATACAACTCACTATAGCAATTGTACTAACCTTCTTCTCTT
TCCTCTCCTGACAGGAGGAGCCATCATGGCCAAGTTGACCAGTGCCGTTCCGGTGCTCACCGCGCGCGAC
GTCGCCGGAGCGGTCGAGTTCTGGACCGACCGGCTCGGGTTCTCCCGGGACTTCGTGGAGGACGACTTCG
CCGGTGTGGTCCGGGACGACGTGACCCTGTTCATCAGCGCGGTCCAGGACCAGGTGGTGCCGGACAACAC
CCTGGCCTGGGTGTGGGTGCGCGGCCTGGACGAGCTGTACGCCGAGTGGTCGGAGGTCGTGTCCACGAAC
TTCCGGGACGCCTCCGGGCCGGCCATGACCGAGATCGGCGAGCAGCCGTGGGGGCGGGAGTTCGCCCTGC
GCGACCCGGCCGGCAACTGCGTGCACTTTGTGGCAGAGGAGCAGGACTGAGGATAAGCTAGAAGCTCGCT
TTCTTGCTGTCCAATTTCTATTAAAGGTTCCTTTGTTCCCTAAGTCCAACTACTAAACTGGGGGATATTA
TGAAGGGCCTTGAGCATCTGGATTCTGCCTAATAAAAAACATTTATTTTCATTGCAATGATGTATTTAAA
TTATTTCTGAATATTTTACTAAAAAGGGAATGTGGGAGGTCAGTGCATTTAAAACATAAAGAAATGAAGA
GCTAGTTCAAACCTTGGGAAAATACACTATATCTTAAACTCCATGAAAGAAGGTGAGGCTGCAAACAGCT
AATGCACATTGGCAACAGCCCCTGATGCCTATGCCTTATTCATCCCTCAGAAAAGGATTCAAGTAGAGGC
TTGATTTGGAGGTTAAAGTTTTGCTATGCTGTATTTTAGAATTAATTCCATACCACATTTGTAGAGGTTT
TACTTGCTTTAAAAAACCTCCCACACCTCCCCCTGAACCTGAAACATAAAATGAATGCAATTGTTGTTGT
TAACTTGTTTATTGCAGCTTATAATGGTTACAAATAAAGCAATAGCATCACAAATTTCACAAATAAAGCA
TTTTTTTCACTGCATTCTAGTTGTGGTTTGTCCAAACTCATCAATGTATCTTATCATGTCTGGCCAGCTA
GCACTCATTTACCCGGAGACAGGGAGAGGCTCTTCTGCGTGTAGTGGTTGTGCAGAGCCTCGTGCATCAC
GGAGCATGAGAAGACGTTCCCCTGCTGCCACCTGCTCTTGTCCACGGTGAGCTTGCTGTAGAGGAAGAAG
GAGCCGTCGGA
