>Addgene plasmid #217743 | HA-MBP-TEVpCS-ADGRV1 CTFdeltaTA-FLAG | depositor partial sequence | sequence record 424491 | MBP-CTFdeltaTA Insert
ATGTACAGGATGCAACTCCTGTCTTGCATTGCACTAAGTCTTGCACTTGTCACGAATTCGTACCCATACG
ATGTTCCAGATTACGCTGGATCCAAAATTGAAGAAGGCAAACTGGTGATTTGGATTAACGGCGATAAAGG
CTATAACGGCCTGGCGGAAGTGGGCAAAAAATTTGAAAAAGATACCGGCATTAAAGTGACCGTGGAACAT
CCGGATAAACTGGAAGAAAAATTTCCGCAGGTGGCGGCGACCGGCGATGGCCCGGATATTATTTTTTGGG
CGCATGATCGCTTTGGCGGCTATGCGCAGAGCGGCCTGCTGGCGGAAATTACCCCGGATAAAGCGTTTCA
GGATAAACTGTATCCGTTTACCTGGGATGCGGTGCGCTATAACGGCAAACTGATTGCGTATCCGATTGCG
GTGGAAGCGCTGAGCCTGATTTATAACAAAGATCTGCTGCCGAACCCGCCGAAAACCTGGGAAGAAATTC
CGGCGCTGGATAAAGAACTGAAAGCGAAAGGCAAAAGCGCGCTGATGTTTAACCTGCAGGAACCGTATTT
TACCTGGCCGCTGATTGCGGCGGATGGCGGCTATGCGTTTAAATATGAAAACGGCAAATATGATATTAAA
GATGTGGGCGTGGATAACGCGGGCGCGAAAGCGGGCCTGACCTTTCTGGTGGATCTGATTAAAAACAAAC
ATATGAACGCGGATACCGATTATAGCATTGCGGAAGCGGCGTTTAACAAAGGCGAAACCGCGATGACCAT
TAACGGCCCGTGGGCGTGGAGCAACATTGATACCAGCAAAGTGAACTATGGCGTGACCGTGCTGCCGACC
TTTAAAGGCCAGCCGAGCAAACCGTTTGTGGGCGTGCTGAGCGCGGGCATTAACGCGGCGAGCCCGAACA
AAGAACTGGCGAAAGAATTTCTGGAAAACTATCTGCTGACCGATGAAGGCCTGGAAGCGGTGAACAAAGA
TAAACCGCTGGGCGCGGTGGCGCTGAAAAGCTATGAAGAAGAACTGGCGAAAGATCCGCGCATTGCGGCG
ACCATGGAAAACGCGCAGAAAGGCGAAATTATGCCGAACATTCCGCAGATGAGCGCGTTTTGGTATGCGG
TGCGCACCGCGGTGATTAACGCGGCGAGCGGCCGCCAGACCGTGGATGAAGCGCTGAAAGATGCGCAGAC
CAACGAGAACCTTTACTTCCAACGTACTGACAATCTCTCTAGCTACAATGAAGCCTTTTTCACAAGCGGA
TTCATCTGTATCAGCGGTCTCTGCCTGGCAGTGCTGTCCCACATCTTCTGTGCGAGATACAGCATGTTTG
CCGCTAAGTTGCTGACCCACATGATGGCTGCCAGCCTGGGCACCCAGATTCTGTTCCTCGCCAGCGCTTA
TGCCTCACCCCAGCTGGCTGAGGAATCCTGTTCCGCTATGGCTGCCGTCACCCACTACCTCTACCTGTGC
CAGTTCTCCTGGATGCTGATCCAGAGTGTGAACTTCTGGTACGTCTTGGTCATGAATGACGAGCACACCG
AGCGGAGGTATTTGCTGTTTTTCCTCCTGTCTTGGGGCCTGCCGGCGTTCGTCGTGATCCTTCTGATCGT
GATCCTGAAGGGCATCTACCACCAATCCATGTCCCAGATCTATGGCCTGATTCACGGCGATCTCTGCTTT
ATCCCTAACGTTTACGCTGCCCTCTTCACCGCTGCGCTGGTGCCACTGACTTGTCTCGTCGTAGTCTTCG
TCGTATTTATCCATGCCTATCAGGTTAAACCCCAGTGGAAGGCATACGACGATGTCTTCCGCGGACGTAC
AAATGCCGCGGAAATCCCCCTGATCTTGTACTTGTTCGCATTGATTAGCGTGACCTGGCTTTGGGGTGGC
CTGCATATGGCGTATCGTCACTTTTGGATGCTGGTGCTGTTCGTCATTTTTAACAGCTTGCAGGGCTTGT
ACGTGTTCATGGTCTATTTTATCCTGCATAACCAGATGTGTTGCCCGATGAAGGCCAGCTATACCGTGGA
GATGAATGGTCATCCTGGTCCCTCCACAGCCTTTTTCACTCCGGGCAGCGGGATGCCACCGGCCGGAGGC
GAAATCTCCAAGTCTACACAAAATCTGATCGGTGCCATGGAAGAGGTACCCCCGGATTGGGAGCGGGCTT
CCTTTCAACAGGGCAGCCAGGCTTCCCCTGATCTGAAGCCCTCACCCCAGAACGGAGCTACTTTCCCTAG
TTCTGGAGGCTATGGCCAAGGGAGCCTGATCGCGGATGAAGAGTCTCAGGAGTTCGATGACTTGATCTTC
GCGCTGAAGACAGGCGCCGGACTCTCCGTCTCTGACAATGAATCAGGTCAAGGAAGCCAGGAGGGTGGCA
CCCTGACCGACTCTCAGATTGTGGAGCTGCGGAGAATTCCAATTGCCGACACCCATCTGGGTTCTGACTA
CAAAGACGATGACGACAAGTGAAGATCTGACAAAACTCACACA
